Addgene plasmid #77129: NMRK2 gRNA (BRDN0001146501)
Purpose: 3rd generation lentiviral gRNA plasmid targeting human NMRK2
Depositing lab: John Doench & David Root. Depositing organization: Broad Institute. Publication: Optimized sgRNA design to maximize activity and minimize off-target effects of CRISPR-Cas9. Doench JG, Fusi N, Sullender M, Hegde M, Vaimberg EW, Donovan KF, Smith I, Tothova Z, Wilen C, Orchard R, Virgin HW, Listgarten J, Root DE. Nat Biotechnol. 2016 Jan 18. doi: 10.1038/nbt.3437. PubMed 26780180.
Backbone
  Vector backbone: lentiGuide-Puro
  Backbone manufacturer: Zhang Lab (Addgene plasmid # 52963)
  Vector type: Mammalian Expression, Lentiviral, CRISPR
  Selectable markers: Puromycin
Growth in bacteria
  Bacterial resistance: Ampicillin, 100 μg/mL
  Growth temperature: 37°C
  Growth strain: DH5alpha
  Copy number: High Copy
Gene/Insert
  Gene/Insert name: NMRK2 (alt names: NMRK2; NM_001289117.1)
  gRNA/shRNA sequence: GGAAGACGGCTTCAAACAGT
  Species: H. sapiens (human)
  Entrez Gene: NMRK2 (a.k.a. ITGB1BP3, MIBP, NRK2)
  Promoter: hU6
  Cloning method: Unknown
  Sequencing primers: 5′ U6-F; 3′ pS2-R
Terms and licenses: Academic/Nonprofit Terms; Industry Terms: Not Available to Industry
Depositor comments: The gRNA was designed to target the following Genbank reference sequence(s): NM_001289117.1,NM_170678.2. Note that this plasmid does NOT contain Cas9. It should be used in conjunction with lentiCas9-Blast (Addgene #52962) or otherwise with cell lines already expressing Cas9. Browse the full kinome gRNA library at http://www.addgene.org/pooled-library/broadgpp-human-kinome/ or visit http://www.broadinstitute.org/rnai/public/ for detailed protocols and information.
How to cite: NMRK2 gRNA (BRDN0001146501) was a gift from John Doench & David Root (Addgene plasmid # 77129 ; http://n2t.net/addgene:77129 ; RRID:Addgene_77129)
