[The description below was written by a language model from this plasmid's Addgene catalogue record and pLannotate feature annotations shown in this document.]
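Description:
NMRK2 gRNA (BRDN0001146501) is a third-generation lentiviral CRISPR guide plasmid built on the lentiGuide-Puro backbone and carrying a single guide RNA directed against human NMRK2 (also known as ITGB1BP3, MIBP or NRK2), a nicotinamide riboside kinase gene. It is propagated in E. coli as a high-copy plasmid through a ColE1/pUC-type origin with ampicillin selection from the β-lactamase gene. The backbone also retains an f1 origin, an SV40 origin and poly(A) signal, and lac, T7 and T3 promoter remnants from the parental cloning vector.

The lentiviral cassette begins with an RSV promoter fused to a truncated HIV-1 5' LTR, which makes genomic RNA production Tat-independent. This is followed by the Ψ packaging signal with a gag fragment and the Rev response element. Next, a human U6 RNA polymerase III promoter drives the NMRK2-specific spacer joined to the Streptococcus pyogenes Cas9 guide scaffold, with a central polypurine tract just downstream to aid nuclear import. A separate EF-1α core promoter with its intron A expresses puromycin N-acetyltransferase for selection of transduced mammalian cells. A WPRE enhances transcript expression, and the unit ends in a self-inactivating ΔU3 3' LTR.

The plasmid does not encode Cas9, so it is meant to be used with a separate Cas9 lentiviral vector or in cells that already express Cas9. The guide was designed against two NMRK2 reference transcripts and belongs to a human kinome guide collection associated with work on optimized sgRNA design. Its expected use is NMRK2 knockout after viral packaging, transduction and puromycin selection.
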