Features (pLannotate 1.2.2; 29 found; start..end, strand, type, name):
     14..80      +  CDS            small t antigen (fragment): SV40 (simian virus 40) small t antigen
    106..317     +  promoter       EF-1α core promoter: core promoter for human elongation factor EF-1α
    318..1256    +  intron         EF-1α intron A: intron upstream of the start codon of human EF-1α
   1278..1877    +  CDS            PuroR (fragment): puromycin N-acetyltransferase; pac from Streptomyces; confers resistance to puromycin
   1893..2481    +  misc_feature   WPRE: woodchuck hepatitis virus posttranscriptional regulatory element
   2532..2551    +  misc_feature   cPPT/CTS (fragment): central polypurine tract and central termination sequence of HIV-1
   2553..2786    +  LTR            3' LTR (ΔU3): self-inactivating 3' long terminal repeat (LTR) from HIV-1
   2864..2985    +  polyA_signal   SV40 poly(A) signal: SV40 polyadenylation signal
   3025..3160    +  rep_origin     SV40 ori: SV40 origin of replication
   3181..3199    -  promoter       T7 promoter: promoter for bacteriophage T7 RNA polymerase
   3207..3362    +  CDS            lacZα (fragment): LacZα fragment of β-galactosidase; lacZ fragment
   3367..3795    +  rep_origin     f1 ori (sequence partly withheld): f1 bacteriophage origin of replication; arrow indicates direction of (+) strand synthesis
   3848..3952    +  promoter       AmpR promoter: bla
   3953..4813    +  CDS            AmpR: β-lactamase; bla; confers resistance to ampicillin, carbenicillin, and related antibiotics
   4984..5572    +  rep_origin     ori: high-copy-number ColE1/pMB1/pBR322/pUC origin of replication
   5755..5847    +  CDS            lacI (fragment): lac repressor; lacI; The lac repressor binds to the lac operator to inhibit transcription in E. coli. This inhibition can be relieved by adding lactose or isopropyl-β-D-thiogalactopyranoside (IPTG).
   5860..5881    +  protein_bind   CAP binding site: CAP binding activates transcription in the presence of cAMP. E. coli catabolite activator protein
   5896..5926    +  promoter       lac promoter: promoter for the E. coli lac operon
   5934..5950    +  protein_bind   lac operator: The lac repressor binds to the lac operator to inhibit transcription in E. coli. This inhibition can be relieved by adding lactose or isopropyl-β-D-thiogalactopyranoside (IPTG). lac repressor encoded by lacI
   5995..6013    +  promoter       T3 promoter: promoter for bacteriophage T3 RNA polymerase
   6041..6267    +  promoter       RSV promoter: Rous sarcoma virus enhancer/promoter
   6268..6448    +  LTR            5' LTR (truncated): truncated 5' long terminal repeat (LTR) from HIV-1
   6495..6620    +  misc_feature   HIV-1 Ψ: packaging signal of human immunodeficiency virus type 1
   6604..6967    +  CDS            HIV-1 gag (fragment): gag protein from human immunodeficiency virus 1; gag
   7113..7346    +  misc_feature   RRE: The Rev response element (RRE) of HIV-1 allows for Rev-dependent mRNA export from the nucleus to the cytoplasm.
   7723..7749    +  CDS            Rev (fragment): human immunodeficiency virus 1 (HIV-1) Rev protein; rev; enhances nuclear export of unspliced and incompletely spliced viral mRNAs
   7753..7993    +  promoter       U6 promoter: RNA polymerase III promoter for human U6 snRNA
   8023..8098    +  misc_RNA       gRNA scaffold: guide RNA scaffold for the Streptococcus pyogenes CRISPR/Cas9 system
   8154..8271    +  misc_feature   cPPT/CTS: central polypurine tract and central termination sequence of HIV-1
>Addgene plasmid #77129 | NMRK2 gRNA (BRDN0001146501) | addgene full sequence | sequence record 187172 | Addgene Assembled Sequence
CCCGGGTGCAAAGATGGATAAAGTTTTAAACAGAGAGGAATCTTTGCAGCTAATGGACCTTCTAGGTCTT
GAAAGGAGTGGGAATTGGCTCCGGTGCCCGTCAGTGGGCAGAGCGCACATCGCCCACAGTCCCCGAGAAG
TTGGGGGGAGGGGTCGGCAATTGATCCGGTGCCTAGAGAAGGTGGCGCGGGGTAAACTGGGAAAGTGATG
TCGTGTACTGGCTCCGCCTTTTTCCCGAGGGTGGGGGAGAACCGTATATAAGTGCAGTAGTCGCCGTGAA
CGTTCTTTTTCGCAACGGGTTTGCCGCCAGAACACAGGTAAGTGCCGTGTGTGGTTCCCGCGGGCCTGGC
CTCTTTACGGGTTATGGCCCTTGCGTGCCTTGAATTACTTCCACCTGGCTGCAGTACGTGATTCTTGATC
CCGAGCTTCGGGTTGGAAGTGGGTGGGAGAGTTCGAGGCCTTGCGCTTAAGGAGCCCCTTCGCCTCGTGC
TTGAGTTGAGGCCTGGCCTGGGCGCTGGGGCCGCCGCGTGCGAATCTGGTGGCACCTTCGCGCCTGTCTC
GCTGCTTTCGATAAGTCTCTAGCCATTTAAAATTTTTGATGACCTGCTGCGACGCTTTTTTTCTGGCAAG
ATAGTCTTGTAAATGCGGGCCAAGATCTGCACACTGGTATTTCGGTTTTTGGGGCCGCGGGCGGCGACGG
GGCCCGTGCGTCCCAGCGCACATGTTCGGCGAGGCGGGGCCTGCGAGCGCGGCCACCGAGAATCGGACGG
GGGTAGTCTCAAGCTGGCCGGCCTGCTCTGGTGCCTGGCCTCGCGCCGCCGTGTATCGCCCCGCCCTGGG
CGGCAAGGCTGGCCCGGTCGGCACCAGTTGCGTGAGCGGAAAGATGGCCGCTTCCCGGCCCTGCTGCAGG
GAGCTCAAAATGGAGGACGCGGCGCTCGGGAGAGCGGGCGGGTGAGTCACCCACACAAAGGAAAAGGGCC
TTTCCGTCCTCAGCCGTCGCTTCATGTGACTCCACGGAGTACCGGGCGCCGTCCAGGCACCTCGATTAGT
TCTCGAGCTTTTGGAGTACGTCGTCTTTAGGTTGGGGGGAGGGGTTTTATGCGATGGAGTTTCCCCACAC
TGAGTGGGTGGAGACTGAAGTTAGGCCAGCTTGGCACTTGATGTAATTCTCCTTGGAATTTGCCCTTTTT
GAGTTTGGATCTTGGTTCATTCTCAAGCCTCAGACAGTGGTTCAAAGTTTTTTTCTTCCATTTCAGGTGT
CGTGACGTACGGCCACCATGACCGAGTACAAGCCCACGGTGCGCCTCGCCACCCGCGACGACGTCCCCAG
GGCCGTACGCACCCTCGCCGCCGCGTTCGCCGACTACCCCGCCACGCGCCACACCGTCGATCCGGACCGC
CACATCGAGCGGGTCACCGAGCTGCAAGAACTCTTCCTCACGCGCGTCGGGCTCGACATCGGCAAGGTGT
GGGTCGCGGACGACGGCGCCGCCGTGGCGGTCTGGACCACGCCGGAGAGCGTCGAAGCGGGGGCGGTGTT
CGCCGAGATCGGCCCGCGCATGGCCGAGTTGAGCGGTTCCCGGCTGGCCGCGCAGCAACAGATGGAAGGC
CTCCTGGCGCCGCACCGGCCCAAGGAGCCCGCGTGGTTCCTGGCCACCGTCGGAGTCTCGCCCGACCACC
AGGGCAAGGGTCTGGGCAGCGCCGTCGTGCTCCCCGGAGTGGAGGCGGCCGAGCGCGCCGGGGTGCCCGC
CTTCCTGGAGACCTCCGCGCCCCGCAACCTCCCCTTCTACGAGCGGCTCGGCTTCACCGTCACCGCCGAC
GTCGAGGTGCCCGAAGGACCGCGCACCTGGTGCATGACCCGCAAGCCCGGTGCCTGAACGCGTTAAGTCG
ACAATCAACCTCTGGATTACAAAATTTGTGAAAGATTGACTGGTATTCTTAACTATGTTGCTCCTTTTAC
GCTATGTGGATACGCTGCTTTAATGCCTTTGTATCATGCTATTGCTTCCCGTATGGCTTTCATTTTCTCC
TCCTTGTATAAATCCTGGTTGCTGTCTCTTTATGAGGAGTTGTGGCCCGTTGTCAGGCAACGTGGCGTGG
TGTGCACTGTGTTTGCTGACGCAACCCCCACTGGTTGGGGCATTGCCACCACCTGTCAGCTCCTTTCCGG
GACTTTCGCTTTCCCCCTCCCTATTGCCACGGCGGAACTCATCGCCGCCTGCCTTGCCCGCTGCTGGACA
GGGGCTCGGCTGTTGGGCACTGACAATTCCGTGGTGTTGTCGGGGAAATCATCGTCCTTTCCTTGGCTGC
TCGCCTGTGTTGCCACCTGGATTCTGCGCGGGACGTCCTTCTGCTACGTCCCTTCGGCCCTCAATCCAGC
GGACCTTCCTTCCCGCGGCCTGCTGCCGGCTCTGCGGCCTCTTCCGCGTCTTCGCCTTCGCCCTCAGACG
AGTCGGATCTCCCTTTGGGCCGCCTCCCCGCGTCGACTTTAAGACCAATGACTTACAAGGCAGCTGTAGA
TCTTAGCCACTTTTTAAAAGAAAAGGGGGGACTGGAAGGGCTAATTCACTCCCAACGAAGACAAGATCTG
CTTTTTGCTTGTACTGGGTCTCTCTGGTTAGACCAGATCTGAGCCTGGGAGCTCTCTGGCTAACTAGGGA
ACCCACTGCTTAAGCCTCAATAAAGCTTGCCTTGAGTGCTTCAAGTAGTGTGTGCCCGTCTGTTGTGTGA
CTCTGGTAACTAGAGATCCCTCAGACCCTTTTAGTCAGTGTGGAAAATCTCTAGCAGTACGTATAGTAGT
TCATGTCATCTTATTATTCAGTATTTATAACTTGCAAAGAAATGAATATCAGAGAGTGAGAGGAACTTGT
TTATTGCAGCTTATAATGGTTACAAATAAAGCAATAGCATCACAAATTTCACAAATAAAGCATTTTTTTC
ACTGCATTCTAGTTGTGGTTTGTCCAAACTCATCAATGTATCTTATCATGTCTGGCTCTAGCTATCCCGC
CCCTAACTCCGCCCATCCCGCCCCTAACTCCGCCCAGTTCCGCCCATTCTCCGCCCCATGGCTGACTAAT
TTTTTTTATTTATGCAGAGGCCGAGGCCGCCTCGGCCTCTGAGCTATTCCAGAAGTAGTGAGGAGGCTTT
TTTGGAGGCCTAGGGACGTACCCAATTCGCCCTATAGTGAGTCGTATTACGCGCGCTCACTGGCCGTCGT
TTTACAACGTCGTGACTGGGAAAACCCTGGCGTTACCCAACTTAATCGCCTTGCAGCACATCCCCCTTTC
GCCAGCTGGCGTAATAGCGAAGAGGCCCGCACCGATCGCCCTTCCCAACAGTTGCGCAGCCTGAATGGCG
AATGGG
[124 nt withheld, positions 3367-3490]
C
[91 nt withheld, positions 3492-3582]
A
[49 nt withheld, positions 3584-3632]
CCTTTGACGTTGGAGTCCACGTTCTTT
[37 nt withheld, positions 3660-3696]
ACCCTATCTCGGTCTATTCTTTTGATTTATAAGGGATTTTGCCGATTTCGGCCTATTGGTTAAAAAATGA
GCTGATTTAACAAAAATTTAACGCGAATTTTAACAAAATATTAACGCTTACAATTTAGGTGGCACTTTTC
GGGGAAATGTGCGCGGAACCCCTATTTGTTTATTTTTCTAAATACATTCAAATATGTATCCGCTCATGAG
ACAATAACCCTGATAAATGCTTCAATAATATTGAAAAAGGAAGAGTATGAGTATTCAACATTTCCGTGTC
GCCCTTATTCCCTTTTTTGCGGCATTTTGCCTTCCTGTTTTTGCTCACCCAGAAACGCTGGTGAAAGTAA
AAGATGCTGAAGATCAGTTGGGTGCACGAGTGGGTTACATCGAACTGGATCTCAACAGCGGTAAGATCCT
TGAGAGTTTTCGCCCCGAAGAACGTTTTCCAATGATGAGCACTTTTAAAGTTCTGCTATGTGGCGCGGTA
TTATCCCGTATTGACGCCGGGCAAGAGCAACTCGGTCGCCGCATACACTATTCTCAGAATGACTTGGTTG
AGTACTCACCAGTCACAGAAAAGCATCTTACGGATGGCATGACAGTAAGAGAATTATGCAGTGCTGCCAT
AACCATGAGTGATAACACTGCGGCCAACTTACTTCTGACAACGATCGGAGGACCGAAGGAGCTAACCGCT
TTTTTGCACAACATGGGGGATCATGTAACTCGCCTTGATCGTTGGGAACCGGAGCTGAATGAAGCCATAC
CAAACGACGAGCGTGACACCACGATGCCTGTAGCAATGGCAACAACGTTGCGCAAACTATTAACTGGCGA
ACTACTTACTCTAGCTTCCCGGCAACAATTAATAGACTGGATGGAGGCGGATAAAGTTGCAGGACCACTT
CTGCGCTCGGCCCTTCCGGCTGGCTGGTTTATTGCTGATAAATCTGGAGCCGGTGAGCGTGGGTCTCGCG
GTATCATTGCAGCACTGGGGCCAGATGGTAAGCCCTCCCGTATCGTAGTTATCTACACGACGGGGAGTCA
GGCAACTATGGATGAACGAAATAGACAGATCGCTGAGATAGGTGCCTCACTGATTAAGCATTGGTAACTG
TCAGACCAAGTTTACTCATATATACTTTAGATTGATTTAAAACTTCATTTTTAATTTAAAAGGATCTAGG
TGAAGATCCTTTTTGATAATCTCATGACCAAAATCCCTTAACGTGAGTTTTCGTTCCACTGAGCGTCAGA
CCCCGTAGAAAAGATCAAAGGATCTTCTTGAGATCCTTTTTTTCTGCGCGTAATCTGCTGCTTGCAAACA
AAAAAACCACCGCTACCAGCGGTGGTTTGTTTGCCGGATCAAGAGCTACCAACTCTTTTTCCGAAGGTAA
CTGGCTTCAGCAGAGCGCAGATACCAAATACTGTTCTTCTAGTGTAGCCGTAGTTAGGCCACCACTTCAA
GAACTCTGTAGCACCGCCTACATACCTCGCTCTGCTAATCCTGTTACCAGTGGCTGCTGCCAGTGGCGAT
AAGTCGTGTCTTACCGGGTTGGACTCAAGACGATAGTTACCGGATAAGGCGCAGCGGTCGGGCTGAACGG
GGGGTTCGTGCACACAGCCCAGCTTGGAGCGAACGACCTACACCGAACTGAGATACCTACAGCGTGAGCT
ATGAGAAAGCGCCACGCTTCCCGAAGGGAGAAAGGCGGACAGGTATCCGGTAAGCGGCAGGGTCGGAACA
GGAGAGCGCACGAGGGAGCTTCCAGGGGGAAACGCCTGGTATCTTTATAGTCCTGTCGGGTTTCGCCACC
TCTGACTTGAGCGTCGATTTTTGTGATGCTCGTCAGGGGGGCGGAGCCTATGGAAAAACGCCAGCAACGC
GGCCTTTTTACGGTTCCTGGCCTTTTGCTGGCCTTTTGCTCACATGTTCTTTCCTGCGTTATCCCCTGAT
TCTGTGGATAACCGTATTACCGCCTTTGAGTGAGCTGATACCGCTCGCCGCAGCCGAACGACCGAGCGCA
GCGAGTCAGTGAGCGAGGAAGCGGAAGAGCGCCCAATACGCAAACCGCCTCTCCCCGCGCGTTGGCCGAT
TCATTAATGCAGCTGGCACGACAGGTTTCCCGACTGGAAAGCGGGCAGTGAGCGCAACGCAATTAATGTG
AGTTAGCTCACTCATTAGGCACCCCAGGCTTTACACTTTATGCTTCCGGCTCGTATGTTGTGTGGAATTG
TGAGCGGATAACAATTTCACACAGGAAACAGCTATGACCATGATTACGCCAAGCGCGCAATTAACCCTCA
CTAAAGGGAACAAAAGCTGGAGCTGCAAGCTTAATGTAGTCTTATGCAATACTCTTGTAGTCTTGCAACA
TGGTAACGATGAGTTAGCAACATGCCTTACAAGGAGAGAAAAAGCACCGTGCATGCCGATTGGTGGAAGT
AAGGTGGTACGATCGTGCCTTATTAGGAAGGCAACAGACGGGTCTGACATGGATTGGACGAACCACTGAA
TTGCCGCATTGCAGAGATATTGTATTTAAGTGCCTAGCTCGATACATAAACGGGTCTCTCTGGTTAGACC
AGATCTGAGCCTGGGAGCTCTCTGGCTAACTAGGGAACCCACTGCTTAAGCCTCAATAAAGCTTGCCTTG
AGTGCTTCAAGTAGTGTGTGCCCGTCTGTTGTGTGACTCTGGTAACTAGAGATCCCTCAGACCCTTTTAG
TCAGTGTGGAAAATCTCTAGCAGTGGCGCCCGAACAGGGACTTGAAAGCGAAAGGGAAACCAGAGGAGCT
CTCTCGACGCAGGACTCGGCTTGCTGAAGCGCGCACGGCAAGAGGCGAGGGGCGGCGACTGGTGAGTACG
CCAAAAATTTTGACTAGCGGAGGCTAGAAGGAGAGAGATGGGTGCGAGAGCGTCAGTATTAAGCGGGGGA
GAATTAGATCGCGATGGGAAAAAATTCGGTTAAGGCCAGGGGGAAAGAAAAAATATAAATTAAAACATAT
AGTATGGGCAAGCAGGGAGCTAGAACGATTCGCAGTTAATCCTGGCCTGTTAGAAACATCAGAAGGCTGT
AGACAAATACTGGGACAGCTACAACCATCCCTTCAGACAGGATCAGAAGAACTTAGATCATTATATAATA
CAGTAGCAACCCTCTATTGTGTGCATCAAAGGATAGAGATAAAAGACACCAAGGAAGCTTTAGACAAGAT
AGAGGAAGAGCAAAACAAAAGTAAGACCACCGCACAGCAAGCGGCCGCTGATCTTCAGACCTGGAGGAGG
AGATATGAGGGACAATTGGAGAAGTGAATTATATAAATATAAAGTAGTAAAAATTGAACCATTAGGAGTA
GCACCCACCAAGGCAAAGAGAAGAGTGGTGCAGAGAGAAAAAAGAGCAGTGGGAATAGGAGCTTTGTTCC
TTGGGTTCTTGGGAGCAGCAGGAAGCACTATGGGCGCAGCGTCAATGACGCTGACGGTACAGGCCAGACA
ATTATTGTCTGGTATAGTGCAGCAGCAGAACAATTTGCTGAGGGCTATTGAGGCGCAACAGCATCTGTTG
CAACTCACAGTCTGGGGCATCAAGCAGCTCCAGGCAAGAATCCTGGCTGTGGAAAGATACCTAAAGGATC
AACAGCTCCTGGGGATTTGGGGTTGCTCTGGAAAACTCATTTGCACCACTGCTGTGCCTTGGAATGCTAG
TTGGAGTAATAAATCTCTGGAACAGATTTGGAATCACACGACCTGGATGGAGTGGGACAGAGAAATTAAC
AATTACACAAGCTTAATACACTCCTTAATTGAAGAATCGCAAAACCAGCAAGAAAAGAATGAACAAGAAT
TATTGGAATTAGATAAATGGGCAAGTTTGTGGAATTGGTTTAACATAACAAATTGGCTGTGGTATATAAA
ATTATTCATAATGATAGTAGGAGGCTTGGTAGGTTTAAGAATAGTTTTTGCTGTACTTTCTATAGTGAAT
AGAGTTAGGCAGGGATATTCACCATTATCGTTTCAGACCCACCTCCCAACCCCGAGGGGACCCAGAGAGG
GCCTATTTCCCATGATTCCTTCATATTTGCATATACGATACAAGGCTGTTAGAGAGATAATTAGAATTAA
TTTGACTGTAAACACAAAGATATTAGTACAAAATACGTGACGTAGAAAGTAATAATTTCTTGGGTAGTTT
GCAGTTTTAAAATTATGTTTTAAAATGGACTATCATATGCTTACCGTAACTTGAAAGTATTTCGATTTCT
TGGCTTTATATATCTTGTGGAAAGGACGAAACACCGGGAAGACGGCTTCAAACAGTGTTTTAGAGCTAGA
AATAGCAAGTTAAAATAAGGCTAGTCCGTTATCAACTTGAAAAAGTGGCACCGAGTCGGTGCTTTTTTAA
GCTTGGCGTAACTAGATCTTGAGACAAATGGCAGTATTCATCCACAATTTTAAAAGAAAAGGGGGGATTG
GGGGGTACAGTGCAGGGGAAAGAATAGTAGACATAATAGCAACAGACATACAAACTAAAGAATTACAAAA
ACAAATTACAAAAATTCAAAATTTTCGGGTTTATTACAGGGACAGCAGAGATCCACTTTGGCGCCGGCTC
GAGGGGG
