>Addgene plasmid #77129 | NMRK2 gRNA (BRDN0001146501) | depositor partial sequence | sequence record 144589 | Target Sequence
GGAAGACGGCTTCAAACAGT
