>Addgene plasmid #77129 | NMRK2 gRNA (BRDN0001146501) | addgene partial sequence | sequence record 187171 | hU6-F
ACGTAGAAAGTAATAATTTCTTGGGTAGTTTGCAGTTTTAAAATTATGTTTTAAAATGGACTATCATATG
CTTACCGTAACTTGAAAGTATTTCGATTTCTTGGCTTTATATATCTTGTGGAAAGGACGAAACACCGGGA
AGACGGCTTCAAACAGTGTTTTAGAGCTAGAAATAGCAAGTTAAAATAAGGCTAGTCCGTTATCAACTTG
AAAAAGTGGCACCGAGTCGGTGCTTTTTTAAGCTTGGCGTAACTAGATCTTGAGACAAATGGCAGTATTC
ATCCACAATTTTAAAAGAAAAGGGGGGATTGGGGGGTACAGTGCAGGGGAAAGAATAGTAGACATAATAG
CAACAGACATACAAACTAAAGAATTACAAAAACAAATTACAAAAATTCAAAATTTTCGGGTTTATTACAG
GGACAGCAGAGATCCACTTTGGCGCCGGCTCGAGGGGGCCCGGGTGCAAAGATGGATAAAGTTTTAAACA
GAGAGGAATCTTTGCAGCTAATGGACCTTCTAGGTCTTGAAAGGAGTGGGAATTGGCTCCGGTGCCCGTC
AGTGGGCAGA
